>Addgene plasmid #21153 | human oct4-GFP | addgene full sequence | sequence record 444683 | Addgene NGS Result
TCGAGGTGGACACCACCCTCAAGAGCCTGAGCCAGCAGATCGAGAACATCCGGAGCCCAGAGGGCAGCCG
CAAGAACCCCGCCCGCACCTGCCGTGACCTCAAGATGTGCCACTCTGACTGGAAGAGTGGTGAGGGCCTG
CCCTAGCCTCTCCCTCCCACCTACTCCTGCCATGCCAGGGTCCCCATGCCCATATGTGCCCCTACCATAT
GGTGCTGGCTGCTCCCTTTCCCTGACTCCATCTTGCCCTGCCCTACCACAGGAGAGTACTGGATTGACCC
CAACCAAGGCTGCAACCTGGATGCCATCAAAGTCTTCTGCAACATGGAGACTGGTGAGACCTGCGTGTAC
CCCACTCAGCCCAGTGTGGCCCAGAAGAACTGGTACATCAGCAAGAACCCCAAGGACAAGAGGCATGTCT
GGTTCGGCGAGAGCATGACCGATGGATTCCAGGTGCGTGAGCTGGACCTCAGAGCCAGTGTTAGGAGATG
GGCTAGCCCAGTGCTCAGAAGGGACATGAAGTCCTGGAGTAGGTCTCTGCTAAGGGTGATGGACAGAGCT
GGGCTGGGAGGCAGGGGTCTCAGGTCCCTGATAGTGGTTCAGACACAGGCTGCCGATGGGCAGGTGGTGC
CTCCTCTCGATATAACGGTGCATTGGGCAGCTCTCTGAGGACCCTGGACAGGGAGGCCAGGCAGGACTAG
AGGTTCCCGCATAGCGGCTCACTCTTCCCTCTCTCCCCTCCCCTGCAGTTCGAGTATGGCGGCCAGGGCT
CCGACCCTGCCGATGTGGCCATCCAGCTGACCTTCCTGCGCCTGATGTCCACCGAGGCCTCCCAGAACAT
CACCTACCACTGCAAGAACAGCGTGGCCTACATGGACCAGCAGACTGGCAACCTCAAGAAGGCCCTGCTC
CTCCAGGGCTCCAACGAGATCGAGATCCGCGCCGAGGGCAACAGCCGCTTCACCTACAGCGTCACTGTCG
ATGGCTGCACGGTGAGTGCCCAGAATCCCCAGGCAGGGCCCCACCTCTCCGGCCTTGGGCTTTTTGGCCA
GGCCATAGTGCCCTCTCTCCATCACTCCCACGTGGTAATGCCCCCTCCCGTTGTCTCCGCCCCACCCCAG
AGTCACACCGGAGCCTGGGGCAAGACAGTGATTGAATACAAAACCACCAAGACCTCCCGCCTGCCCATCA
TCGATGTGGCCCCCTTGGACGTTGGTGCCCCAGACCAGGAATTCGGCTTCGACGTTGGCCCTGTCTGCTT
CCTGTAAACTCCCTCCATCCCAACCTGGCTCCCTCCCACCCAACCAACCTTCCCCCCAACCCGGAAACAG
ACAAGCAACCCAAACTGAACCCCCTCAAAAGCCAAAAAATGGGAGACAATTTCACATGGACTTTGGAAAA
TATTTTTTTCCTTTGCATTCATCTCTCAAACTTAGTTTTTATCTTTGACCAACCGAACATGACCAAAAAC
CAAAAGTGCATTCAACCTTACCAAAAAAAAAAAAAAAAAAAGAATAAATAAATAACTTTTTAAAAAAGGA
AGCTTGGTCCACTTGCTTGAAGACCCATGCGGGGGTAAGTCCCTTTCTGCCCGTTGGGCTTATGAAACCC
CAATGCTGCCCTTTCTGCTCCTTTCTCCACACCCCCCTTGGGGCCTCCCCTCCACTCCTTCCCAAATCTG
TCTCCCCAGAAGACACAGGAAACAATGTATTGTCTGCCCAGCAATCAAAGGCAATGCTCAAACACCCAAG
TGGCCCCCACCCTCAGCCCGCTCCTGCCCGCCCAGCACCCCCAGGCCCTGGGGGACCTGGGGTTCTCAGA
CTGCCAAAGAAGCCTTGCCATCTGGCGCTCCCATGGCTCTTGCAACATCTCCCCTTCGTTTTTGAGGGGG
TCATGCCGGGGGAGCCACCAGCCCCTCACTGGGTTCGGAGGAGAGTCAGGAAGGGCCAAGCACGACAAAG
CAGAAACATCGGATTTGGGGAACGCGTGTCAATCCCTTGTGCCGCAGGGCTGGGCGGGAGAGACTGTTCT
GTTCCTTGTGTAACTGTGTTGCTGAAAGACTACCTCGTTCTTGTCTTGATGTGTCACCGGGGCAACTGCC
TGGGGGCGGGGATGGGGGCAGGGTGGAAGCGGCTCCCCATTTTATACCAAAGGTGCTACATCTATGTGAT
GGGTGGGGTGGGGAGGGAATCACTGGTGCTATAGAAATTGAGATGCCCCCCCAGGCCAGCAAATGTTCCT
TTTTGTTCAAGGTCTATTTTTATTCCTTGATATTTTTCTTTTTTTTTTTTTTTGTGGATGGGGACTTGTG
AATTTTTCTAAAGGTGCTATTTAACATGGGAGGAGAGCGTGTGCGGCTCCAGCCCAGCCCGCTGCTCACT
TTCCACCCTCTCTCCACCTGCCTCTGGCTTCTCAGGCCTCTGCTCTCCGACCTCTCTCCTCTGAAACCCT
CCTCCACAGCTGCAGCCCATCCTCCCGGCTCCCTCCTAGTCTGTCCTGCGTCCTCTGTCCCCGGGTACCG
GGCCCCCCCTCGACCTCGAAATTCTACCGGGTAGGGGAGGCGCTTTTCCCAAGGCAGTCTGGAGCATGCG
CTTTAGCAGCCCCGCTGGGCACTTGGCGCTACACAAGTGGCCTCTGGCCTCGCACACATTCCACATCCAC
CGGTAGGCGCCAACCGGCTCCGTTCTTTGGTGGCCCCTTCGCGCCACCTTCTACTCCTCCCCTAGTCAGG
AAGTTCCCCCCCGCCCCGCAGCTCGCGTCGTGCAGGACGTGACAAATGGAAGTAGCACGTCTCACTAGTC
TCGTGCAGATGGACAGCACCGCTGAGCAATGGAAGCGGGTAGGCCTTTGGGGCAGCGGCCAATAGCAGCT
TTGCTCCTTCGCTTTCTGGGCTCAGAGGCTGGGAAGGGGTGGGTCCGGGGGCGGGCTCAGGGGCGGGCTC
AGGGGCGGGGCGGGCGCCCGAAGGTCCTCCGGAGGCCCGGCATTCTGCACGCTTCAAAAGCGCACGTCTG
CCGCGCTGTTCTCCTCTTCCTCATCTCCGGGCCTTTCGACCTGCATCCATCTAGATCTCGAGCAGCTGAA
GCTTACCATGACCGAGTACAAGCCCACGGTGCGCCTCGCCACCCGCGACGACGTCCCCAGGGCCGTACGC
ACCCTCGCCGCCGCGTTCGCCGACTACCCCGCCACGCGCCACACCGTCGATCCGGACCGCCACATCGAGC
GGGTCACCGAGCTGCAAGAACTCTTCCTCACGCGCGTCGGGCTCGACATCGGCAAGGTGTGGGTCGCGGA
CGACGGCGCCGCGGTGGCGGTCTGGACCACGCCGGAGAGCGTCGAAGCGGGGGCGGTGTTCGCCGAGATC
GGCCCGCGCATGGCCGAGTTGAGCGGTTCCCGGCTGGCCGCGCAGCAACAGATGGAAGGCCTCCTGGCGC
CGCACCGGCCCAAGGAGCCCGCGTGGTTCCTGGCCACCGTCGGCGTCTCGCCCGACCACCAGGGCAAGGG
TCTGGGCAGCGCCGTCGTGCTCCCCGGAGTGGAGGCGGCCGAGCGCGCCGGGGTGCCCGCCTTCCTGGAG
ACCTCCGCGCCCCGCAACCTCCCCTTCTACGAGCGGCTCGGCTTCACCGTCACCGCCGACGTCGAGGTGC
CCGAAGGACCGCGCACCTGGTGCATGACCCGCAAGCCCGGTGCCTGACGCCCGCCCCACGACCCGCAGCG
CCCGACCGAAAGGAGCGCACGACCCCATGCATCGATGATATCAGATCCCCGGGATGCAGAAATTGATGAT
CTATTAAACAATAAAGATGTCCACTAAAATGGAAGTTTTTCCTGTCATACTTTGTTAAGAAGGGTGAGAA
CAGAGTACCTACATTTTGAATGGAAGGATTGGAGCTACGGGGGTGGGGGTGGGGTGGGATTAGATAAATG
CCTGCTCTTTACTGAAGGCTCTTTACTATTGCTTTATGATAATGTTTCATAGTTGGATATCATAATTTAA
ACAAGCAAAACCAAATTAAGGGCCAGCTCATTCCTCCCACTCATGATCTATAGATCTATAGATCTCTCGT
GGGATCATTGTTTTTCTCTTGATTCCCACTTTGTGGTTCTAAGTACTGTGGTTTCCAAATGTGTCAGTTT
CATAGCCTGAAGAACGAGATCAGCAGCCTCTGTTCCACATACACTTCATTCTCAGTATTGTTTTGCCAAG
TTCTAATTCCATCAGAAGCTGGTCGAGGTCGAGGTCGACGGTATCGATAAGCTTGGTACCGAGCTCGGAT
CCACTAGTAACGGCCGCCAGTGTGCTGGAATTCGCCCTTCAGGGTACAGGGAGGCCTATGCCAACTTCTC
ATTGAACACCACTCCCAGCTTTCCTACCCCCATTTCTCTTCACAGGTGTGCAGAGAAGTCTACATTCCCA
TGTCAAGTAAGGGGGGTGGGTAGATGGGAGGGCATATGAGAGCGGGGCAGCAATTTTATGTCTTAGTTGG
AAGGAAGTTTAGAGTTCATTGAGTCCAAATCCTCTTTACTAGGTGAGGAAACTGAGGCACAGGAGGGGGA
GGTGCCATTAGCCAGGGAGTCAGAGCCAGGACTTAGAACCTGGTCCATGCCTCCTAGTTTGTTCCTGACC
AATCCTCCCAGCTCACCCACTCCTTTTGCTCTCACCTCTGACTCCCTACAGGCTACAGCTAGAGAGTTGA
CTCCTCTATTTGAGGTAAGAGTGTCTGGATTTGGGATAAGGTGACCTCAGTTTGCAGGTCTCATGGGGGA
GATCAGAGGGTCCTTTGTTGAGAAGAGGGGACTTGGTCCACAGTGAGCAAAGGAATTTGTCTAAATTGCT
ATTAAGGGAGATCATCTCCCAAGGTGGGCCAAGCCTGAACCCTCAGCCCTCCATTTCTTCCCTTTCTTTT
GCCTTCAGATTGACAGGCCTCGGAAGTCAAAATAAGTGGTTTCCTAGACCGGGTCGAGAGCAAGTCTCTA
TTGGTCCCAACTGAGTTTTTTCAGCTGGTTTTTCAACCAAACAGCACCTCATCTCCCAGTGAGGGGAAGG
GAAGGCTGGGCTGAGAGCAGCAAGGCTGCTCATCTCACCTCTCCCCACCCAGCCATGCCAGCCGCCACAC
CTGGTGGGGAGAGGTGGGCCTCACCTGGGTCCCCTGGCAGTGCTCTGTGAAGGGTCTTGACATTGCACTG
TAATAATAAAGGTGTGTGTGAAGTATCTTTTTATGGTGACTTTCTAAAACCCAGGGAATCATGGGACCAG
TTCTGATGACTCAGCCTGGCTTCCAGTCTCCTCCAGGCCCAACGGTGGCCCCCAGCACTGGTTGGGGCCT
GGGAGAGCTGGCCTTGACTGAAGTGAAGCCACCTACCCTTCAGGCATAACAGGACAGTGAGAAGGAAGGA
AAGCCTGCCTCAACCTCCCATCAGCCCTGAGCACCCCAGAAGGGGGCCGGCTAGGAGTCTAGGCATGCAG
GAGGCTGACCCCTGACTGGGCTCATATCCAGCCACAAGGCAGCCAGGGACCCAGGCACCCACCCCTTGTC
TGCGTCCCTCTCGGGAATGGGCCTCTTGCCCAGGCCAGAAATACACCACCTACAGTACAAATTATAATCT
AAAAACAAGAGGGTGGTGTTGAGTGGGGAAATTGGGGAAGGTGTTTTAGGAGCCACTAGGAAAATGGGCA
GCAGGGACTCTCTGGACTGGCTTGGGAGGAGCGCTTTTGGGGAACCTGGAGGATGGCAAGCTGAGAAACA
CTGGTGTGGAGATTCCAGCCAAATCCCAGGCCTGCCCCTCCCCCTCCTCTGAGAGGCCGTCTTCTTGGCA
GACAGCAGAGAGATGCATGACAAAGGTGCCGTGATGGTTCTGTCCTGGGGATTGAGATGGCTGGGGAGGG
GCCTCCTCCTGTTCCGAAGCATGTTCCTCCTACCCCCACCAGGCCCCATAATCTACCTGCCTTTTGGGCA
GTTAAAGGCCGAGAAGTGAACACAGCTGCAACCCCACTGCCTTGTAGACCTTCCGGTAGACCTGTGGCAG
GTATTGAAATGCACGCATACAATTAGGCTCAAAAAGTCTACACAGACAGGAGATGGGCACACGAACAGAG
GCAACATAAGAGTGGGGGAAAAGTCTCAAAAGACTCACGGATGCCACCAAGATGAAGACAGCTGGCCACG
GGACACCCATCCCCTTAGAAGGCAGATAGAGCCACTGACCTCAGCAGACAAGCCCAGGCAGGGCTGAGCC
TGGAGCCTGCAATGAGAAGCCTTACTTAAGTCGACAGAGGTCAGCGTGCCCAGTCCAGACCTGGCCTTCT
GGCCTTCGAAGCTGTGGGGAGCCCTGGCCCAGAGCCCCCTCTGGAGCCCCCAGACTTACCCCAGGCCCTC
CACTGAGATCAAGTTTTGGGAGCAGACAGACAAACATCATCCCTCACAGACAGGCATTCCGTTGGCTATT
CTCTTGCAAACAGAATCAAGCACTAGACCAGCAGCATGAGCCTCAGGATACTCAGGCCAGGCCCAGAAAA
ACAGACCCTGAAGGGGAGCTTAGGGCAGCCTTCCTGCACGCCTCCACAAATCACTCTCCACCTCCTCTGC
GTCTTTCTGCCAGCCAGCCCCACTAAACAAAGCACATCCCTCAATCTGCCAGGCTCGGGGAGGGACGCAC
GATGAAGCTGGACGCCTGAGTCCCCCAGAGGAAGGAGGAACTAGATACCTAGGTCCCTGTGGGGGGCCCT
TGGTGCCCGTCTGAGGCTCAGTCTTTGAGGGGATTGCAGAGGGGGGTTGCTGGAGCTCCTTTTAGCGTCT
CTGAAGGGGATTCTGTGTGAGGGGATTGGGACTGGGGGGTTGGGGAGCAGGAAGCAGTCCCCAGGGGAGC
CATCCAGGCCCATTCAAGGGTTGAGCACTTGTTTAGGGTTAGAGCTGCCCCCTCTGGGGACCGGGATTGT
CCAGCCAAGGCCATTGTCCTGCCCCCTTCCCCCAGTCCCTCCCAGGCTTCTTTGAACCTGAAGTCAGATA
TTTTTTCTCCACACCCCCCACCCCCTGGTTTTCCCCACCCAGGGCCTAGGGCTGGAGGCCTGGGCCAGGG
AGGTGGGGGAGGGAGAACGGGGCCTACCGTGGTATTAGATGTCTGAGTTTTGGTTGAGAGGGGAGCAAGG
AACCTGATGTGCAGGTTCCATAGTGGAGGGGGCCCAAAGCGGGTGTCTTATCACTCTGTTTCAGCAAAGG
TTGGGAAACTGAGGCCCAGTCAGTCCAAAGTCTGGTCCCTTGAAGGGGAAGTAGGGACCAACCCCTTAGT
CTGTTAGATGAGGAGAGCCTGGAGTCTGATTCTGGAAGACGGAGGGGTGGGGGGATGGGGGGGTGGGGGG
ATATAGCACGGAGGCCTTGTCTGGCAGTCTACTCTTGAAGATGGGGTGAAATTTGGCAGGCTGGGCAGAT
GGTGCCAGGCACCCAGGCTGCGGGGTGGCTGGATTTGGCCAGTATCGGGATGGGAATGCCTAGGATTCTG
GATGGATCGGGGGAAGGCATAAGGGAGCAGCTGGCCATTGTGCTTATGGCTGTTGATGCATTGAGGGATA
GCGCCACACACACATTCAATAAATTTGAGGAGCTGAGAGGGTGACTGGCCCCTGAAGGCACAGTGCCAGA
GGTCTGTGGAGAGGGGGTCAAGCACCTGGGTTCCTGAAGAACATGGAGTTGTGGGAGTGATTCCAGACAG
CTGGGATGTGCAGAGCCTGAGAGAGTGCCAGGGAGCGGGTTGGGAGTTGAAAGTTGGGTGTGGTGGCTCA
CGCCTTTAATCATGACACTGGGCGGCAGAGGTGGGAGGATTTCTTGAGGACAGGAATTCAAGACCAGCCT
GGGTAACATAGCAAGGCCCCATCTCTACTAAAAATAAAAAAACTAACAGGGCACAGTGGTCCAAGCCTGT
AGTCCCAGCCAATTAGGAGGCTGGAGCAGAAGGATTGCTTTGGCCCAGTAGATCGAGGCTACATTGAGCC
ATCATTGTACTCCACTGCACTCCAGTCTGGGCAACAAAGTGAGACCCTGTCTTAAAAAATAAAAATAAAA
AAAGTTTCTGTGGGGGACCTGCACTGAGGTCCTGGAGGGGCGCCAGTTGTGTCTCCCGGTTTTCCCCTTC
CACAGACACCATTGCCACCACCATTAGGCAAACATCCTTCGCCTCAGTTTCTCCCCCCACCTCCCTCTCC
TCCACCCATCCAGGGGGCGGGGCCAGAGGTCAAGGCTAGTGGGTGGGACTGGGGAGGGAGAGAGGGGTTG
AGTAGTCCCTTCGCAAGCCCTCATTTCACCAGGCCCCCGGCTTGGGGCGCCTTCCTTCCCCATGGTGAGC
AAGGGCGAGGAGCTGTTCACCGGGGTGGTGCCCATCCTGGTCGAGCTGGACGGCGACGTAAACGGCCACA
AGTTCAGCGTGTCCGGCGAGGGCGAGGGCGATGCCACCTACGGCAAGCTGACCCTGAAGTTCATCTGCAC
CACCGGCAAGCTGCCCGTGCCCTGGCCCACCCTCGTGACCACCCTGACCTACGGCGTGCAGTGCTTCAGC
CGCTACCCCGACCACATGAAGCAGCACGACTTCTTCAAGTCCGCCATGCCCGAAGGCTACGTCCAGGAGC
GCACCATCTTCTTCAAGGACGACGGCAACTACAAGACCCGCGCCGAGGTGAAGTTCGAGGGCGACACCCT
GGTGAACCGCATCGAGCTGAAGGGCATCGACTTCAAGGAGGACGGCAACATCCTGGGGCACAAGCTGGAG
TACAACTACAACAGCCACAACGTCTATATCATGGCCGACAAGCAGAAGAACGGCATCAAGGTGAACTTCA
AGATCCGCCACAACATCGAGGACGGCAGCGTGCAGCTCGCCGACCACTACCAGCAGAACACCCCCATCGG
CGACGGCCCCGTGCTGCTGCCCGACAACCACTACCTGAGCACCCAGTCCGCCCTGAGCAAAGACCCCAAC
GAGAAGCGCGATCACATGGTCCTGCTGGAGTTCGTGACCGCCGCCGGGATCACTCTCGGCATGGACGAGC
TGTACAAGACTAGTTATTGAGGATCCTGAGAACTTCAGGGTGAGTTTGGGGACCCTTGATTGTTCTTTCT
TTTTCGCTATTGTAAAATTCATGTTATATGGAGGGGGCAAAGTTTTCAGGGTGTTGTTTAGAATGGGAAG
ATGTCCCTTGTATCACCATGGACCCTCATGATAATTTTGTTTCTTTCACTTTCTACTCTGTTGACAACCA
TTGTCTCCTCTTATTTTCTTTTCATTTTCTGTAACTTTTTCGTTAAACTTTAGCTTGCATTTGTAACGAA
TTTTTAAATTCACTTTTGTTTATTTGTCAGATTGTAAGTACTTTCTCTAATCACTTTTTTTTCAAGGCAA
TCAGGGTATATTATATTGTACTTCAGCACAGTTTTAGAGAACAATTGTTATAATTAAATGATAAGGTAGA
ATATTTCTGCATATAAATTCTGGCTGGCGTGGAAATATTCTTATTGGTAGAAACAACTACACCCTGGTCA
TCATCCTGCCTTTCTCTTTATGGTTACAATGATATACACTGTTTGAGATGAGGATAAAATACTCTGAGTC
CAAACCGGGCCCCTCTGCTAACCATGTTCATGCCTTCTTCTCTTTCCTACAGCTCCTGGGCAACGTGCTG
GTTGTTGTGCTGTCTCATCATTTTGGCAAAGGATTCACTCCTCAGGTGCAGGCTGCCTATCAGAAGGTGG
TGGCTGGTGTGGCCAATGCCCTGGCTCACAAATACCACTGAGATCGTTTTCCCTCTGCCAAAAATTATGG
GGACATCATGAAGCCCCTTGAGCATCTGACTTCTGGCTAATAAAGGAAATTTATTTTCATTGCAATAGTG
TGTTGGAATTTCTCGATCGCTAGAGCGGCCGCCACCGCGGTGGAGCTCAGAGACAACTTCCCAAAGCACA
AAGCAGTTTTTCCCCCTAGGGGTGGGAGGAAGCAAAAGACTCTGTACCTATTTTGTATGTGTATAATAAT
TTGAGATGTTTTTAATTATTTTGATTGCTGGAATAAAGCATGTGGAAATGACCCAAACATAATCCGCAGT
GGCCCCCTAATTTCCTTCTTTGGAGTTGGGGGAGGGGTAGACATGGGGAAGGGGCTTTGGGGTGATGGGC
TTGCCTTCCATTCCTGCCCTTTCCCTCCCCACTATTCTCTTCTAGATCCCTCCATAACCCCACTCCCCTT
TCTCTCACCCTTCTTATACCGCAAACCTTTCTACTTCCTCTTTCATTTTCTATTCTTGCAATTTCCTTGC
ACCTTTTCCAAATCCTCTTCTCCCCTGCAATACCATACAGGCAATCCACGTGCACAACACACACACACAC
TCTTCACATCTGGGGTTGTCCAAACCTCATACCCACTCCCCTTCAAGCCCATCCACTCTCCACCCCCTGG
ATGCCCTGCACTTGGTGGCGGTGGGATGCTCATGGATACTGGGAGGGTGAGGGGAGTGGAACCCGTGAGG
AGGACCTGGGGGCCTCTCCTCGAACTGACATGAAGGGTCATCTGGCCTCTGCTCCCTTCTCACCCACGCT
GACCTCCTGCCGAAGGAGCAACGCAACAGGAGAGGGGTCTGCTGAGCCTGGCGAGGGTCTGGGAGGGACC
AGGAGGAAGGCGTGCTCCCTGCTCGCTGTCCTGGCCCTGGGGGAGTGAGGGAGACAGACACCTGGGAGAG
CTGTGGGGAAGGCACTCGCACCGTGCTCTTGGGAAGGAAGGAGACCTGGCCCTGCTCACCACGGACTGGG
TGCCTCGACCTCCTGAATCCCCAGAACACAACCCCCCTGGGCTGGGGTGGTCTGGGGAACCATCGTGTCC
CCGCCTCCCGCCTACTCCTTTTTAAGCTTTTTCTTTCTTTCTTTCTTTTTTTTCTTAAATTCTTGCTTCC
TCTTCCCCCCTCTTCTCCGTCCCTTCTCTTTCCCTTCACCTTCTGCCTGCTCCTTCCCAGAGGCCCTGAG
AAGGCGAGGCCCGGAGGGAAGGTGACTGTTCGGCTCCCCCATCTCAGGTAAGGGGGACAGCGAGTGTGGT
CAGCGGGGGACAGAGAATCCAGGGCGTCAGAAGTCCAGAGAGAACCAGGCACCCGGAGCCAGGGAGACAG
CGAGACGACAGCTGGTCACCTCTCTCACCTCATCTCAGGTCTAAACCCAAAAAGAACAAAAAGCCCGCAC
TCCTCCCTAAGGTCTCCAGAGAGATGGACAAGTCTGTAGATACCATCCATCAGCAATACTAATATCGTGA
TGTCATTAAGTATTCATGGCCGTTCATTATGGCCTTCAATAATTCATCATTAGCACTTCTACCACACTTA
GGACAGTGTAGAAAGGGAATCAGTGTAGAGAGGATAAGAATGATGGCATATAAATGAAGGCTTATTCATA
TGCAAATTACCCAAAGTTGTGTGATGCCTATCCATCTCTCTTTCTCTCTTTTTTTTGAGACAGAGTCTCA
CTCTGTCACCCAGGCTGGAGTGCGGTGGCGCAGTCTCAGCTCACTGCAACCTCCGCCTCCCAGGTTCAAG
CAATTCTCATGCCTCAGCCTCCCAAGTAACTGGGATGACAGCCATGCACTACCACGCCCAGCTAATTTTT
ATATTTTTAGTAGAGTCAGGGTTTTACCATGTTAGCCAGCCTGGTCTCGAACTCCTGGCCTCAAGTGATC
CACCTGCCTCAGCCTCTCAAAGTGCTGGGATTGCGGACATGAGCCACAGCACCAGGCTCCATCTCTTGAT
CAATGTGTTGATTGCTTGGTGATGCCTGCCATGCTGCCCAGGAAACCCTGTCCACTTGGACCTCTGGGAC
TTTAGGACCCTGGCTGTCCAGGCCACATCCCCATCTGCCCTCGTGGGGGACCCAGGGACATCCTGAGCCT
GGCATCCAAGGCTCTACCTGGCCACTACCCACCTGCCCAGGCTCACTGTCCCCTCCCCTGCCCACATCTG
TCACACCAACCAAAAAGGGTGGCCAACAGTTCTCACAAATGCACTGCATTTCCCCACTTCCAGGCCTTCT
AGATCTGCCGGTCTCCCTATAGTGAGTCGTATTAATTTCGATAAGCCAGGTTAACCTGCATTAATGAATC
GGCCAACGCGCGGGGAGAGGCGGTTTGCGTATTGGGCGCTCTTCCGCTTCCTCGCTCACTGACTCGCTGC
GCTCGGTCGTTCGGCTGCGGCGAGCGGTATCAGCTCACTCAAAGGCGGTAATACGGTTATCCACAGAATC
AGGGGATAACGCAGGAAAGAACATGTGAGCAAAAGGCCAGCAAAAGGCCAGGAACCGTAAAAAGGCCGCG
TTGCTGGCGTTTTTCCATAGGCTCCGCCCCCCTGACGAGCATCACAAAAATCGACGCTCAAGTCAGAGGT
GGCGAAACCCGACAGGACTATAAAGATACCAGGCGTTTCCCCCTGGAAGCTCCCTCGTGCGCTCTCCTGT
TCCGACCCTGCCGCTTACCGGATACCTGTCCGCCTTTCTCCCTTCGGGAAGCGTGGCGCTTTCTCATAGC
TCACGCTGTAGGTATCTCAGTTCGGTGTAGGTCGTTCGCTCCAAGCTGGGCTGTGTGCACGAACCCCCCG
TTCAGCCCGACCGCTGCGCCTTATCCGGTAACTATCGTCTTGAGTCCAACCCGGTAAGACACGACTTATC
GCCACTGGCAGCAGCCACTGGTAACAGGATTAGCAGAGCGAGGTATGTAGGCGGTGCTACAGAGTTCTTG
AAGTGGTGGCCTAACTACGGCTACACTAGAAGAACAGTATTTGGTATCTGCGCTCTGCTGAAGCCAGTTA
CCTTCGGAAAAAGAGTTGGTAGCTCTTGATCCGGCAAACAAACCACCGCTGGTAGCGGTGGTTTTTTTGT
TTGCAAGCAGCAGATTACGCGCAGAAAAAAAGGATCTCAAGAAGATCCTTTGATCTTTTCTACGGGGTCT
GACGCTCAGTGGAACGAAAACTCACGTTAAGGGATTTTGGTCATGAGATTATCAAAAAGGATCTTCACCT
AGATCCTTTTAAATTAAAAATGAAGTTTTAAATCAATCTAAAGTATATATGAGTAAACTTGGTCTGACAG
TTACCAATGCTTAATCAGTGAGGCACCTATCTCAGCGATCTGTCTATTTCGTTCATCCATAGTTGCCTGA
CTCCCCGTCGTGTAGATAACTACGATACGGGAGGGCTTACCATCTGGCCCCAGTGCTGCAATGATACCGC
GAGACCCACGCTCACCGGCTCCAGATTTATCAGCAATAAACCAGCCAGCCGGAAGGGCCGAGCGCAGAAG
TGGTCCTGCAACTTTATCCGCCTCCATCCAGTCTATTAATTGTTGCCGGGAAGCTAGAGTAAGTAGTTCG
CCAGTTAATAGTTTGCGCAACGTTGTTGCCATTGCTACAGGCATCGTGGTGTCACGCTCGTCGTTTGGTA
TGGCTTCATTCAGCTCCGGTTCCCAACGATCAAGGCGAGTTACATGATCCCCCATGTTGTGCAAAAAAGC
GGTTAGCTCCTTCGGTCCTCCGATCGTTGTCAGAAGTAAGTTGGCCGCAGTGTTATCACTCATGGTTATG
GCAGCACTGCATAATTCTCTTACTGTCATGCCATCCGTAAGATGCTTTTCTGTGACTGGTGAGTACTCAA
CCAAGTCATTCTGAGAATAGTGTATGCGGCGACCGAGTTGCTCTTGCCCGGCGTCAATACGGGATAATAC
CGCGCCACATAGCAGAACTTTAAAAGTGCTCATCATTGGAAAACGTTCTTCGGGGCGAAAACTCTCAAGG
ATCTTACCGCTGTTGAGATCCAGTTCGATGTAACCCACTCGTGCACCCAACTGATCTTCAGCATCTTTTA
CTTTCACCAGCGTTTCTGGGTGAGCAAAAACAGGAAGGCAAAATGCCGCAAAAAAGGGAATAAGGGCGAC
ACGGAAATGTTGAATACTCATACTCTTCCTTTTTCAATATTATTGAAGCATTTATCAGGGTTATTGTCTC
ATGAGCGGATACATATTTGAATGTATTTAGAAAAATAAACAAATAGGGGTTCCGCGCACATTTCCCCGAA
AAGTGCCACCTGACGTCTAAGAAACCATTATTATCATGACATTAACCTATAAAAATAGGCGTATCACGAG
GCCCTTTCGTCTCGCGCGTTTCGGTGATGACGGTGAAAACCTCTGACACATGCAGCTCCCGGAGACGGTC
ACAGCTTGTCTGTAAGCGGATGCCGGGAGCAGACAAGCCCGTCAGGGCGCGTCAGCGGGTGTTGGCGGGT
GTCGGGGCTGGCTTAACTATGCGGCATCAGAGCAGATTGTACTGAGAGTGCACCATATGGACATATTGTC
GTTAGAACGCGGCTACAATTAATACATAACCTTATGTATCATACACATACGATTTAGGTGACACTATAGA
AC
Features (pLannotate 1.2.2; 22 found; start..end, strand, type, name):
    746..1264    +  CDS            COL1A1 (fragment): CO1A1_HUMAN - Experimental evidence at protein level: Swiss-Prot protein existence level 1. Type I collagen is a member of group I collagen (fibrillar forming collagen). From Homo sapiens (Human).
   2514..2533    -  misc_feature   MCS (fragment): pBluescript multiple cloning site
   2549..3048    +  promoter       PGK promoter: mouse phosphoglycerate kinase 1 promoter
   3088..3687    +  CDS            PuroR: puromycin N-acetyltransferase; pac from Streptomyces alboniger; confers resistance to puromycin
   3765..4217    +  polyA_signal   PGK poly(A) signal: mouse phosphoglycerate kinase 1 polyadenylation signal
   4229..4255    -  misc_feature   MCS (fragment): pBluescript multiple cloning site
   7815..7985    -  CDS            C9orf85 (fragment): CI085_HUMAN - Experimental evidence at protein level: Swiss-Prot protein existence level 1. From Homo sapiens (Human).
   8322..9038    +  CDS            EGFP: EGFP is a basic (constitutively fluorescent) green fluorescent protein published in 1996, derived from Aequorea victoria. It is reported to be a rapidly-maturing weak dimer with moderate acid sensitivity.
   9070..9642    +  intron         β-globin intron: intron from rabbit β-globin gene
   9646..9768    +  CDS            HBB: HBB_COLGU - Experimental evidence at transcript level: Swiss-Prot protein existence level 2. Involved in oxygen transport from the lung to the various peripheral tissues. From Colobus guereza (Mantled guereza) (Eastern black-and-white colobus monkey).
   9839..9881    +  polyA_signal   β-globin poly(A) signal (fragment): rabbit β-globin polyadenylation signal (Gil and Proudfoot, 1987)
   9890..9918    -  misc_feature   MCS (fragment): pBluescript multiple cloning site
  11474..11677   +  CDS            C9orf85 (fragment): CI085_HUMAN - Experimental evidence at protein level: Swiss-Prot protein existence level 1. From Homo sapiens (Human).
  12056..12074   -  promoter       T7 promoter: promoter for bacteriophage T7 RNA polymerase
  12096..12149   -  CDS            lacI (fragment): lac repressor; lacI; The lac repressor binds to the lac operator to inhibit transcription in E. coli. This inhibition can be relieved by adding lactose or isopropyl-β-D-thiogalactopyranoside (IPTG).
  12332..12920   -  rep_origin     ori: high-copy-number ColE1/pMB1/pBR322/pUC origin of replication
  13091..13951   -  CDS            AmpR: β-lactamase; bla; confers resistance to ampicillin, carbenicillin, and related antibiotics
  13952..14056   -  promoter       AmpR promoter: bla
  14151..14186   +  CDS            rop (fragment): Rop protein, which maintains plasmids at low copy number; rop
  14288..14339   +  misc_feature   bom (fragment): basis of mobility region from pBR322
  14402..14420   +  promoter       SP6 promoter: promoter for bacteriophage SP6 RNA polymerase
  14419..452     +  CDS            COL1A1 (fragment) (across the origin): CO1A1_HUMAN - Experimental evidence at protein level: Swiss-Prot protein existence level 1. Type I collagen is a member of group I collagen (fibrillar forming collagen). From Homo sapiens (Human).
