[The description below was written by a language model from this plasmid's Addgene catalogue record and pLannotate feature annotations shown in this document.]
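Description:
human oct4-GFP is a gene-targeting plasmid for human cells, catalogued as built on a Bluescript KSII backbone and designed to place an OCT4 (POU5F1) reporter at the human COL1A1 locus. It is propagated in E. coli through a high-copy ColE1/pUC-type origin with ampicillin selection (AmpR under its own bla promoter). The backbone annotations also include T7 and SP6 promoters and small rop and bom fragments, which hints at some pBR322- or pGEM-like sequence rather than pure Bluescript.

The annotated payload has three parts. Human COL1A1 coding fragments lie at one end of the insert and span the sequence origin, matching the catalogue's alternative name, "hCol1a1 targeting arms"; the opposite arm is presumably within the unannotated stretch after the reporter cassette. Next comes a selection cassette of the mouse PGK promoter, the puromycin N-acetyltransferase gene and the PGK polyadenylation signal, which allows enrichment of cells that have integrated the construct. Downstream is a roughly 4 kb region with no promoter annotation, followed by EGFP, a rabbit β-globin intron with adjoining globin exon sequence, and a β-globin poly(A) signal. From the construct name, that upstream region is presumably human OCT4 regulatory sequence driving EGFP, although the feature table does not label it. The C9orf85 hits are probably incidental similarity matches within genomic sequence.

The listed insert size of 120,006 bp cannot be reconciled with the 14,422 nt full sequence and looks like an entry error. The intended use appears to be generating human embryonic stem cell lines in which GFP reports OCT4 promoter activity, and so pluripotency, from a defined genomic site. The associated publication concerns nanoparticle-mediated gene transfer to human embryonic stem cell colonies.
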