Addgene plasmid #21153: human oct4-GFP
Depositing lab: Rudolf Jaenisch. Publication: Nanoparticles for gene transfer to human embryonic stem cell colonies. Green JJ, Zhou BY, Mitalipova MM, Beard C, Langer R, Jaenisch R, Anderson DG. Nano Lett. 2008 Oct . 8(10):3126-30. 10.1021/nl8012665 PubMed 18754690.
Backbone
  Vector backbone: BluescriptKSII
  Backbone manufacturer: stratagene
  Backbone size w/o insert (bp): 2381
  Vector type: Mammalian Expression ; human targeting
  Selectable markers: Puromycin
Growth in bacteria
  Bacterial resistance: Ampicillin, 100 μg/mL
  Growth temperature: 37°C
  Growth strain: XL1 Blue
  Growth instructions: XL1blue
  Copy number: Unknown
Gene/Insert
  Gene/Insert name: hOCT4-GFP (alt name: hCol1a1 targeting arms)
  Species: H. sapiens (human)
  Insert size (bp): 120006
  Entrez Gene: POU5F1 (a.k.a. OCT3, OCT4, OCT4Borf1, OTF-3, OTF3, OTF4, Oct-3, Oct-4, Oct3/4)
  Cloning method: Restriction Enzyme; 5′ cloning site XhoI (not destroyed); 3′ cloning site XbaI (not destroyed)
  Sequencing primers: 5′ CGATAAGCTTGGTACCGAGC; 3′ CCAACACACTATTGCAATGAAA
Terms and licenses: Academic/Nonprofit Terms; Industry Terms: Not Available to Industry
How to cite: human oct4-GFP was a gift from Rudolf Jaenisch (Addgene plasmid # 21153 ; http://n2t.net/addgene:21153 ; RRID:Addgene_21153)
