>Addgene plasmid #21153 | human oct4-GFP | addgene partial sequence | sequence record 26955 | EGFP-N 5'-CGTCGCCGTCCAGCTCGACCAG-3'
CNCCGGANNANGCTCCTCGCCCTTGCTCACCATGGGGTAAGGAAGGCGCCCCAAGCCGGGGGCCTGGTGA
AATGAGGGCTTGCGAAGGGACTACTCAACCCCTCTCTCCCTCCCCAGTCCCACCCACTAGCCTTGACCTC
TGGCCCCGCCCCCTGGATGGGTGGAGGAGAGGGAGGTGGGGGGAGAAACTGAGGCGAAGGATGTTTGCCT
AATGGTGGTGGCAATGGTGTCTGTGGAAGGGGAAAACCGGGAGACACAACTGGCGCCCCTCCAGGACCTC
AGTGCAGGTCCCCCACAGAAACTTTTTTTATTTTTATTTTTTAAGACAGGGTCTCACTTTGTTGCCCAGA
CTGGAGTGCAGTGGAGTACAATGATGGCTCAATGTAGCCTCGATCTACTGGGCCAAAGCAATCCTTCTGC
TCCAGCCTCCTAATTGGCTGGGACTACAGGCTTGGACCACTGTGCCCTGTTAGTTTTTTTATTTTTAGTA
GAGATGGGGCCTTGCTATGTTACCCAGGCTGGTCTTGAATTCCTGTCCTCAAGAAATCCTCCCACCTCTG
CCGCCCAGTGTCATGATTAAAGGCGTGAGCCACCACACCCAACTTTCAACTCCCAACCCGCTCCCTGGCA
CTCTCTCAGGCTCTGCACATCCCAGCTGTCTGGAATCACTCCCACAACTCCATGTTCTTCAGGAACCCAG
GTGCTTGACCCCCTCTCCACAGACCTCTGGCACTGTGCCTTCAGGGGCCAGTCACCCTCTCAGCTCCTCA
ATTTATGAATGTGTGTGTGGCGCTATCCTCATGCATCACAGCCATANCACATGGCAAGCTGCTCCNTATG
CTTCCCCGATCATCANATCTAGG
